Addgene plasmid #37145: GFP-ERK2
Depositing lab: Rony Seger. Depositing organization: Weizmann Institute of Science. Publication: Identification of a cytoplasmic-retention sequence in ERK2. Rubinfeld H, Hanoch T, Seger R. J Biol Chem. 1999 Oct 22;274(43):30349-52. 10.1074/jbc.274.43.30349 PubMed 10521408.
Backbone
  Vector backbone: pEGFP-C1
  Backbone manufacturer: Clontech
  Backbone size w/o insert (bp): 4700
  Vector type: Mammalian Expression
  Selectable markers: Neomycin (select with G418)
Growth in bacteria
  Bacterial resistance: Kanamycin, 50 μg/mL
  Growth temperature: 37°C
  Growth strain: DH5alpha
  Copy number: High Copy
Gene/Insert
  Gene/Insert name: ERK2 (alt name: MAPK1)
  Species: R. norvegicus (rat)
  Mutation: aa1-6 deleted as a result of cloning strategy
  Entrez Gene: MAPK1 (a.k.a. ERK, ERK-2, ERK2, ERT1, MAPK2, NS13, P42MAPK, PRKM1, PRKM2, p38, p40, p41, p41mapk, p42-MAPK)
  Promoter: CMV
  Tag / fusion protein: EGFP (N terminal on backbone)
  Cloning method: Restriction Enzyme; 5′ cloning site ApaI (not destroyed); 3′ cloning site XbaI (not destroyed)
  Sequencing primers: 5′ EGFP-C; 3′ SV40pA-R
Terms and licenses: Academic/Nonprofit Terms; Industry Terms: Not Available to Industry
How to cite: GFP-ERK2 was a gift from Rony Seger (Addgene plasmid # 37145 ; http://n2t.net/addgene:37145 ; RRID:Addgene_37145)
