[The description below was written by a language model from this plasmid's Addgene catalogue record.]
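Description:
GFP-ERK2 is a mammalian expression plasmid built on the Clontech pEGFP-C1 backbone (about 4.7 kb without insert) that produces rat ERK2 (MAPK1, the p42 MAP kinase) fused to the C-terminus of EGFP. Transcription is driven by the CMV promoter, which gives strong constitutive expression in most transfected mammalian cell lines. The EGFP coding sequence is supplied by the backbone, so the fluorescent tag sits at the N-terminus of the kinase. The ERK2 fragment was inserted by restriction cloning between ApaI and XbaI sites, both of which remain intact. As a consequence of this cloning strategy, the first six amino acids of ERK2 are missing from the fusion. The reverse sequencing primer listed for the insert anneals in an SV40 polyadenylation region, consistent with the standard layout of this vector family.

The plasmid is maintained at high copy number in E. coli under kanamycin selection. In mammalian cells, the neomycin resistance marker allows G418 selection of stable transfectants. In pEGFP-C1-type vectors, these two resistances are normally provided by a single dual-purpose cassette. No feature table is included in the record, so the replication origins and other backbone elements are not itemised here.

The associated publication concerns a cytoplasmic-retention sequence in ERK2. This points to the construct's main use: following the subcellular distribution of ERK2 by fluorescence microscopy, particularly its partitioning between cytoplasm and nucleus. It can also serve as a wild-type-like reference for localisation mutants.
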