>Addgene plasmid #37145 | GFP-ERK2 | addgene partial sequence | sequence record 47231 | EGFP-C 5'-CATGGTCCTGCTGGAGTTCGTG-3'
AGTCCGGACTCAGATCTCGAGCTCAAGCTTCGAATTCTGCAGTCGACGGTACCGCGGGCCCGGAGATGGT
CCGCGGGCAGGTGTTCGACGTGGGGCCGCGCTACACTAATCTCTCGTACATCGGAGAAGGCGCCTACGGC
ATGGTTTGTTCTGCTTATGATAATCTCAACAAAGTTCGAGTTGCTATCAAGAAAATCAGTCCTTTTGAGC
ACCAGACCTACTGTCAGAGAACCCTGAGAGAGATAAAAATCCTACTGCGCTTCAGACATGAGAACATCAT
CGGCATCAATGACATCATCCGGGCACCAACCATTGAGCAGATGAAAGATGTATATATAGTACAGGACCTC
ATGGAGACAGATCTTTACAAGCTCTTGAAGACACAGCACCTCAGCAATGATCATATCTGCTATTTTCTTT
ATCAGATCCTGAGAGGATTAAAGTATATACATTCAGCTAATGTTCTGCACCGTGACCTCAAGCCTTCCAA
CCTCCTGCTGAACACCACTTGTGATCTCAAGATCTGTGACTTTGGCCTTGCCCGTGTTGCAGATCCAGAC
CATGATCATACAGGGTTCTTGACAGAGTATGTAGCCACGCGTTGGTACAGAGCTCCAGAAATTATGTTGA
ATTCCAAGGGTTATACCAAGTCCATTGATATTTGGTCTGTGGGCTGCATCCTGGCAGAGATGCTATCCAA
CAGGCCTATCTTCCCAGGAAAGCATTACCTTGACCAGCTGAATCACATCCTGGGTATTCTTGGATCTCCA
TCACAGGAAGATCTGAATTGTATAATAAATTTAAAAGCTAGAAACTATTTGCTTTCTCTCCCGCACAAAA
ATAAGGTGCCGTGGAACAG
